Addgene plasmid #99550: YIp204-P30-His-POL30
Purpose: Yeast integrative vector for expression of His-tagged POL30 (PCNA); TRP1 marker
Depositing lab: Helle Ulrich. Depositing organization: Cancer Research UK. Publication: Detection of PCNA modifications in Saccharomyces cerevisiae. Davies AA, Ulrich HD. Methods Mol Biol. 2012;920:543-67. doi: 10.1007/978-1-61779-998-3_36. PubMed 22941627.
Backbone
  Vector backbone: YIplac204
  Backbone manufacturer: Gietz & Sugino (1988) Gene 74:527-34
  Backbone size w/o insert (bp): 3545
  Vector type: Yeast Expression
  Selectable markers: TRP1
Growth in bacteria
  Bacterial resistance: Ampicillin, 100 μg/mL
  Growth temperature: 37°C
  Growth strain: DH5alpha
  Copy number: High Copy
Gene/Insert
  Gene/Insert name: POL30 (alt name: PCNA)
  Species: S. cerevisiae (budding yeast)
  Insert size (bp): 1569
  Entrez Gene: POL30 (a.k.a. YBR088C)
  Promoter: POL30
  Tag / fusion protein: 6xHis (N terminal on insert)
  Cloning method: Restriction Enzyme; 5′ cloning site EcoRI (unknown if destroyed); 3′ cloning site SphI (unknown if destroyed)
  Sequencing primers: 5′ M13fwd; 3′ M13rev
Terms and licenses: Academic/Nonprofit Terms; Industry Terms: Not Available to Industry
Depositor comments: The ORF is followed by the ADH1 transcription terminator; digest with Bsu36I for integration into TRP1. Please see secondary publication PMID: 19107412 for more information about this plasmid.
How to cite: YIp204-P30-His-POL30 was a gift from Helle Ulrich (Addgene plasmid # 99550 ; http://n2t.net/addgene:99550 ; RRID:Addgene_99550)
