[The description below was written by a language model from this plasmid's Addgene catalogue record and pLannotate feature annotations shown in this document.]
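Description:
YIp204-P30-His-POL30 is a yeast integrative expression plasmid built on the YIplac204 backbone, carrying the Saccharomyces cerevisiae POL30 gene, which encodes PCNA, the sliding-clamp processivity factor for DNA polymerase delta that also acts in DNA repair. As an integrating (YIp-type) vector it has no yeast replication origin or centromere in the annotated sequence, so stable maintenance in yeast depends on recombination into the genome. The depositor notes that the plasmid is linearised within its TRP1 marker to direct integration at the chromosomal TRP1 locus, with transformants selected by tryptophan prototrophy. In E. coli it is propagated through a high-copy ColE1/pUC-type origin and selected with ampicillin via the β-lactamase gene. Remnants of the lacZα cloning region, the lac promoter and operator, and small rop, bom and lacI fragments are backbone leftovers with no role in the design.

The insert, cloned between EcoRI and SphI sites in the polylinker, places the POL30 open reading frame under its own native promoter, so expression should approximate the endogenous level and regulation. The short NHP6B fragment annotated at the start of the insert most likely reflects neighbouring genomic sequence carried along with the POL30 upstream region. A 6xHis tag is fused to the N terminus of PCNA, and the coding sequence is followed by the ADH1 transcription terminator. The associated publication concerns detection of PCNA modifications in budding yeast. This fits use of the His tag for metal-affinity pulldown of PCNA, allowing post-translationally modified forms of the protein to be enriched and analysed.
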