Features (pLannotate 1.2.2; 16 found; start..end, strand, type, name):
     32..130     +  CDS            NHP6B (fragment): NHP6B_YEAST - Also known as NHPB. Experimental evidence at protein level: Swiss-Prot protein existence level 1. DNA-binding protein that induces severe bending of DNA. Required for DNA-binding by the FACT complex, a general chromatin factor that acts to reorganize nucleosomes. The FACT complex is involved in multiple processes that require DNA as a template such as mRNA elongation, DNA replication and DNA repair. Also augments the fidelity of transcription by RNA polymerase III independently of any role in the FACT complex. Required for transcriptional initiation fidelity of some but not all t
    576..593     +  CDS            6xHis: 6xHis affinity tag
    606..1379    +  CDS            POL30: PCNA_YEAST - Experimental evidence at protein level: Swiss-Prot protein existence level 1. This protein is an auxiliary protein of DNA polymerase delta and is involved in the control of eukaryotic DNA replication by increasing the polymerase's processibility during elongation of the leading strand. Involved in DNA repair. From Saccharomyces cerevisiae (strain ATCC 204508 / S288c) (Baker's yeast).
   1404..1591    +  terminator     ADH1 terminator: S. cerevisiae ADH1; transcription terminator for the S. cerevisiae alcohol dehydrogenase 1 (ADH1) gene
   1639..1655    -  protein_bind   lac operator: The lac repressor binds to the lac operator to inhibit transcription in E. coli. This inhibition can be relieved by adding lactose or isopropyl-β-D-thiogalactopyranoside (IPTG). lac repressor encoded by lacI
   1663..1693    -  promoter       lac promoter: promoter for the E. coli lac operon
   1708..1729    -  protein_bind   CAP binding site: CAP binding activates transcription in the presence of cAMP. E. coli catabolite activator protein
   1742..1834    -  CDS            lacI (fragment): lac repressor; lacI; The lac repressor binds to the lac operator to inhibit transcription in E. coli. This inhibition can be relieved by adding lactose or isopropyl-β-D-thiogalactopyranoside (IPTG).
   2017..2605    -  rep_origin     ori: high-copy-number ColE1/pMB1/pBR322/pUC origin of replication
   2776..3636    -  CDS            AmpR: β-lactamase; bla; confers resistance to ampicillin, carbenicillin, and related antibiotics
   3637..3741    -  promoter       AmpR promoter: bla
   3829..3930    +  promoter       TRP1 promoter: S. cerevisiae TRP1
   3931..4602    +  CDS            TRP1: TRPF_YEAST - Experimental evidence at protein level: Swiss-Prot protein existence level 1. From Saccharomyces cerevisiae (strain ATCC 204508 / S288c) (Baker's yeast).
   4695..4730    +  CDS            rop (fragment): Rop protein, which maintains plasmids at low copy number; rop
   4832..4931    +  misc_feature   bom (fragment): basis of mobility region from pBR322
   4937..21      -  CDS            lacZα (fragment) (across the origin): LacZα fragment of β-galactosidase; lacZ fragment
>Addgene plasmid #99550 | YIp204-P30-His-POL30 | addgene full sequence | sequence record 191863 | Addgene NGS Result
GTAAAACGACGGCCAGTGAATTCGCCCTTATTCCTTAACTGCTGAAGAAAAGCAACCCTATGAATCTAAG
GCTCAAGCAGACAAGAAGAGATACGAATCTGAAAAGGAATTGTACAATGCTACACGTGCTTGATCTAACA
ACTCAATGTTCTCTACCTCCCATACAACGTACTTTTGAAACTTCAGAAAGAAGTTGAGTAGGTTGCATTA
TGTGTTATTATTATTACTATTATCATTATTTTACTTATATATCCTTCTTTTCTTTTATGTATTCTCTTCC
TTTTTCGCACAACTTATGCTGATTCTTCAATATCTAATTATTTAGCATTTTTCTTCTCCATCCGACGCAC
CAAAACGCGAAACGCGTAACTTTTTTTTTGGATTTCAACTGATAGTTTTCGTACTTTGCTTCCTCTGGTA
CATAAAATTATATATAAGAAACACTTTTGCTTTAGCCTTCCTTTCTTTCCACTTGCACCTTTCACTTTCG
CCGTCCTTTTTCACTCACAGCAACAAGCAGCAAGCACTAAGTACGCAGTCAAAAGAGAGAAAAAGGATCC
AATATGAGAGGATCTCACCATCACCATCACCATGGCCCGGGAAAAATGTTAGAAGCAAAATTTGAAGAAG
CATCCCTTTTCAAGAGAATAATTGATGGTTTCAAAGATTGTGTCCAGTTGGTCAATTTCCAATGTAAAGA
AGATGGTATCATTGCACAAGCTGTCGATGACTCAAGAGTTCTATTGGTCTCCTTGGAAATAGGTGTCGAA
GCCTTCCAAGAATATAGATGTGACCATCCTGTTACGTTAGGTATGGATCTAACCTCACTAAGTAAAATCC
TACGTTGTGGTAACAACACCGATACATTAACACTAATTGCTGACAACACACCGGATTCCATCATCTTATT
ATTTGAGGATACCAAGAAAGACCGTATAGCCGAATACTCTCTGAAATTGATGGATATCGATGCTGATTTC
TTAAAGATTGAAGAATTACAGTACGACTCCACCCTGTCATTGCCATCTTCCGAATTCTCTAAAATTGTTC
GTGACTTGTCCCAATTGAGTGATTCTATTAATATCATGATCACCAAAGAAACAATAAAGTTTGTAGCTGA
CGGTGATATCGGATCAGGTTCAGTCATAATAAAACCATTCGTGGATATGGAACATCCTGAAACAAGCATC
AAACTTGAAATGGATCAACCTGTCGACTTGACGTTCGGAGCTAAATATTTATTGGACATCATTAAGGGCT
CCTCCCTTTCTGATAGAGTTGGTATCAGGCTCTCCAGCGAAGCTCCTGCTTTATTCCAATTTGATTTGAA
GAGTGGGTTCCTACAGTTTTTCTTGGCTCCTAAATTTAATGACGAAGAATAACTGCAGCCAAGCTAATTC
CGGGCGAATTTCTTATGATTTATGATTTTTATTATTAAATAAGTTATAAAAAAAATAAGTGTATACAAAT
TTTAAAGTGACTCTTAGGTTTTAAAACGAAAATTCTTATTCTTGAGTAACTCTTTCCTGTAGGTCAGGTT
GCTTTCTCAGGTATAGCATGAGGTCGCTCTTATTGACCACACCTCTACCGGCATGCAAGCTTGGCGTAAT
CATGGTCATAGCTGTTTCCTGTGTGAAATTGTTATCCGCTCACAATTCCACACAACATACGAGCCGGAAG
CATAAAGTGTAAAGCCTGGGGTGCCTAATGAGTGAGCTAACTCACATTAATTGCGTTGCGCTCACTGCCC
GCTTTCCAGTCGGGAAACCTGTCGTGCCAGCTGCATTAATGAATCGGCCAACGCGCGGGGAGAGGCGGTT
TGCGTATTGGGCGCTCTTCCGCTTCCTCGCTCACTGACTCGCTGCGCTCGGTCGTTCGGCTGCGGCGAGC
GGTATCAGCTCACTCAAAGGCGGTAATACGGTTATCCACAGAATCAGGGGATAACGCAGGAAAGAACATG
TGAGCAAAAGGCCAGCAAAAGGCCAGGAACCGTAAAAAGGCCGCGTTGCTGGCGTTTTTCCATAGGCTCC
GCCCCCCTGACGAGCATCACAAAAATCGACGCTCAAGTCAGAGGTGGCGAAACCCGACAGGACTATAAAG
ATACCAGGCGTTTCCCCCTGGAAGCTCCCTCGTGCGCTCTCCTGTTCCGACCCTGCCGCTTACCGGATAC
CTGTCCGCCTTTCTCCCTTCGGGAAGCGTGGCGCTTTCTCATAGCTCACGCTGTAGGTATCTCAGTTCGG
TGTAGGTCGTTCGCTCCAAGCTGGGCTGTGTGCACGAACCCCCCGTTCAGCCCGACCGCTGCGCCTTATC
CGGTAACTATCGTCTTGAGTCCAACCCGGTAAGACACGACTTATCGCCACTGGCAGCAGCCACTGGTAAC
AGGATTAGCAGAGCGAGGTATGTAGGCGGTGCTACAGAGTTCTTGAAGTGGTGGCCTAACTACGGCTACA
CTAGAAGAACAGTATTTGGTATCTGCGCTCTGCTGAAGCCAGTTACCTTCGGAAAAAGAGTTGGTAGCTC
TTGATCCGGCAAACAAACCACCGCTGGTAGCGGTGGTTTTTTTGTTTGCAAGCAGCAGATTACGCGCAGA
AAAAAAGGATCTCAAGAAGATCCTTTGATCTTTTCTACGGGGTCTGACGCTCAGTGGAACGAAAACTCAC
GTTAAGGGATTTTGGTCATGAGATTATCAAAAAGGATCTTCACCTAGATCCTTTTAAATTAAAAATGAAG
TTTTAAATCAATCTAAAGTATATATGAGTAAACTTGGTCTGACAGTTACCAATGCTTAATCAGTGAGGCA
CCTATCTCAGCGATCTGTCTATTTCGTTCATCCATAGTTGCCTGACTCCCCGTCGTGTAGATAACTACGA
TACGGGAGGGCTTACCATCTGGCCCCAGTGCTGCAATGATACCGCGAGACCCACGCTCACCGGCTCCAGA
TTTATCAGCAATAAACCAGCCAGCCGGAAGGGCCGAGCGCAGAAGTGGTCCTGCAACTTTATCCGCCTCC
ATCCAGTCTATTAATTGTTGCCGGGAAGCTAGAGTAAGTAGTTCGCCAGTTAATAGTTTGCGCAACGTTG
TTGCCATTGCTACAGGCATCGTGGTGTCACGCTCGTCGTTTGGTATGGCTTCATTCAGCTCCGGTTCCCA
ACGATCAAGGCGAGTTACATGATCCCCCATGTTGTGCAAAAAAGCGGTTAGCTCCTTCGGTCCTCCGATC
GTTGTCAGAAGTAAGTTGGCCGCAGTGTTATCACTCATGGTTATGGCAGCACTGCATAATTCTCTTACTG
TCATGCCATCCGTAAGATGCTTTTCTGTGACTGGTGAGTACTCAACCAAGTCATTCTGAGAATAGTGTAT
GCGGCGACCGAGTTGCTCTTGCCCGGCGTCAATACGGGATAATACCGCGCCACATAGCAGAACTTTAAAA
GTGCTCATCATTGGAAAACGTTCTTCGGGGCGAAAACTCTCAAGGATCTTACCGCTGTTGAGATCCAGTT
CGATGTAACCCACTCGTGCACCCAACTGATCTTCAGCATCTTTTACTTTCACCAGCGTTTCTGGGTGAGC
AAAAACAGGAAGGCAAAATGCCGCAAAAAAGGGAATAAGGGCGACACGGAAATGTTGAATACTCATACTC
TTCCTTTTTCAATATTATTGAAGCATTTATCAGGGTTATTGTCTCATGAGCGGATACATATTTGAATGTA
TTTAGAAAAATAAACAAATAGGGGTTCCGCGCACATTTCCCCGAAAAGTGCCACCTGACGTCTAAGAAAC
CATTATTATCATGACATTAACCTATAAAAATAGGCGTATCACGAGGCCAATTCGGTCGAAAAAAGAAAAG
GAGAGGGCCAAGAGGGAGGGCATTGGTGACTATTGAGCACGTGAGTATACGTGATTAAGCACACAAAGGC
AGCTTGGAGTATGTCTGTTATTAATTTCACAGGTAGTTCTGGTCCATTGGTGAAAGTTTGCGGCTTGCAG
AGCACAGAGGCCGCAGAATGTGCACTAGATTCCGATGCTGACTTGCTGGGTATTATATGTGTGCCCAATA
GAAAGAGAACAATTGACCCGGTTATTGCAAGGAAAATTTCAAGTCTTGTAAAAGCATATAAAAATAGTTC
AGGCACTCCGAAATACTTGGTTGGCGTGTTTCGTAATCAACCTAAGGAGGATGTTTTGGCTCTGGTCAAT
GATTACGGCATTGATATCGTCCAACTGCATGGAGATGAGTCGTGGCAAGAATACCAAGAGTTCCTCGGTT
TGCCAGTTATTAAAAGACTCGTATTTCCAAAAGACTGCAACATACTACTCAGTGCAGCTTCACAGAAACC
TCATTCGTTTATTCCCTTGTTTGATTCAGAAGCAGGTGGGACAGGTGAACTTTTGGATTGGAACTCGATT
TCTGACTGGGTTGGAAGGCAAGAGAGCCCCGAGAGCTTACATTTTATGTTAGCTGGTGGACTGACGCCAG
AAAATGTTGGTGATGCGCTTAGATTAAATGGCGTTATTGGTGTTGATGTAAGCGGAGGTGTGGAGACAAA
TGGTGTAAAAGACTCTAACAAAATAGCAAATTTCGTCAAAAATGCTAAGAAATAGGTTATTACTGAGTAG
TATTTATTTAAGTATTGTTTGTGCACTTGCCTGCAAGCCTTTTGAAAAGCAAGCATAAAAGATCGCCCTT
TCGTCTCGCGCGTTTCGGTGATGACGGTGAAAACCTCTGACACATGCAGCTCCCGGAGACGGTCACAGCT
TGTCTGTAAGCGGATGCCGGGAGCAGACAAGCCCGTCAGGGCGCGTCAGCGGGTGTTGGCGGGTGTCGGG
GCTGGCTTAACTATGCGGCATCAGAGCAGATTGTACTGAGAGTGCACCATATGCGGTGTGAAATACCGCA
CAGATGCGTAAGGAGAAAATACCGCATCAGGCGCCATTCGCCATTCAGGCTGCGCAACTGTTGGGAAGGG
CGATCGGTGCGGGCCTCTTCGCTATTACGCCAGCTGGCGAAAGGGGGATGTGCTGCAAGGCGATTAAGTT
GGGTAACGCCAGGGTTTTCCCAGTCACGACGTT
